Addgene plasmid #131980: pDONR221_SLC25A24
Purpose: Gateway entry clone with codon-optimized ORF sequence for subcloning into custom expression vectors
Depositing lab: RESOLUTE Consortium & Giulio Superti-Furga. Depositing organization: CeMM Research Center for Molecular Medicine. Publication: The RESOLUTE consortium: unlocking SLC transporters for drug discovery. Superti-Furga G, Lackner D, Wiedmer T, Ingles-Prieto A, Barbosa B, Girardi E, Goldmann U, Gurtl B, Klavins K, Klimek C, Lindinger S, Lineiro-Retes E, Muller AC, Onstein S, Redinger G, Reil D, Sedlyarov V, Wolf G, Crawford M, Everley R, ... Steppan CM. Nat Rev Drug Discov. 2020 Jul;19(7):429-430. doi: 10.1038/d41573-020-00056-6. PubMed 32265506.
Backbone
  Vector backbone: pDONR221
  Backbone manufacturer: Thermo Fisher Scientific
  Backbone size w/o insert (bp): 2550
  Vector type: Mammalian Expression
Growth in bacteria
  Bacterial resistance: Kanamycin, 50 μg/mL
  Growth temperature: 37°C
  Growth strain: Stbl3
  Copy number: High Copy
Gene/Insert
  Gene/Insert name: SLC25A24 (alt name: DKFZp586G0123, APC1)
  Species: H. sapiens (human)
  Insert size (bp): 1431
  Entrez Gene: SLC25A24 (a.k.a. APC1, SCAMC-1, DKFZp586G0123)
  Cloning method: Gateway Cloning
  Sequencing primers: 5′ M13-fwd; 3′ M13-rev
Terms and licenses: Academic/Nonprofit Terms; Industry Terms
Depositor comments: For more information on the full Resolute plasmid collection, please see www.addgene.org/depositor-collections/re-solute/. Please provide your feedback on this plasmid to the RESOLUTE consortium by filling out their RESOLUTE repository feedback form: https://forms.office.com/Pages/ResponsePage.aspx?id=0e05yklzmkS7rjFGQL4N7z4feCLQvEJAmVcOCM_u885UN1JJRko0Ukg4TVQwNTZLOUxPQVJWT1NHUCQlQCN0PWcu
How to cite: pDONR221_SLC25A24 was a gift from RESOLUTE Consortium & Giulio Superti-Furga (Addgene plasmid # 131980 ; http://n2t.net/addgene:131980 ; RRID:Addgene_131980)
