[The description below was written by a language model from this plasmid's Addgene catalogue record and pLannotate feature annotations shown in this document.]
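Description:
pDONR221_SLC25A24 is a Gateway entry clone built on the commercial pDONR221 backbone, carrying a codon-optimized open reading frame for human SLC25A24 (also called APC1 or SCaMC-1). The full sequenced plasmid is about 4 kb, with a 1,431 bp insert. It is maintained in E. coli through a high-copy ColE1/pUC-type origin of replication and selected with kanamycin via the aph(3')-Ia resistance gene. Although the catalogue lists the vector type as mammalian expression, the feature table shows no eukaryotic promoter or polyadenylation signal, so the plasmid serves as a shuttle for the ORF, not as an expression vector in its own right.

The SLC25A24 coding sequence lies between attL1 and attL2, the recombination sites used in the Gateway LR reaction. These allow directional, in-frame transfer of the ORF into any attR-containing destination vector, which then supplies the promoter, tags and selection markers. Upstream of the cassette, the rrnB T1 and T2 terminators insulate the insert from read-through transcription originating in the backbone. A T7 promoter sits just beyond attL2, oriented toward the insert on the opposite strand. The short lacI and lacZα fragments annotated near the terminators are probably backbone remnants or M13 priming-site regions and not functional genes.

The encoded protein is a calcium-dependent mitochondrial carrier that exchanges Mg-ATP or Mg-ADP for phosphate across the inner mitochondrial membrane, so regulating the matrix adenine nucleotide pool. The plasmid belongs to a consortium collection of solute carrier clones and is intended for subcloning the ORF into custom expression vectors for studying this transporter.
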