Features (pLannotate 1.2.2; 10 found; start..end, strand, type, name):
    121..213     +  CDS            lacI (fragment): lac repressor; lacI; The lac repressor binds to the lac operator to inhibit transcription in E. coli. This inhibition can be relieved by adding lactose or isopropyl-β-D-thiogalactopyranoside (IPTG).
    268..295     -  terminator     rrnB T2 terminator: transcription terminator T2 from the E. coli rrnB gene
    427..470     +  terminator     rrnB T1 terminator: Escherichia coli rrnB; transcription terminator T1 from the E. coli rrnB gene
    517..553     -  CDS            lacZα (fragment): LacZα fragment of β-galactosidase; lacZ fragment
    569..668     +  protein_bind   attL1: mutant version of attL; recombination site for the Gateway® LR reaction LR Clonase™
    674..2104    +  CDS            SLC25A24: SCMC1_HUMAN - Also known as APC1, MCSC1, SCAMC1. Experimental evidence at protein level: Swiss-Prot protein existence level 1. Calcium-dependent mitochondrial solute carrier. Mediates the reversible, electroneutral exchange of Mg-ATP or Mg-ADP against phosphate ions, catalyzing the net uptake or efflux of adenine nucleotides across the mitochondrial inner membrane. Nucleotide transport is inactive when cytosolic calcium levels are low, and is activated by an increase in cytosolic calcium levels. May play a role in protecting cells against oxidative stress-induced cell death, probably by promot
   2106..2205    -  protein_bind   attL2: mutant version of attL; recombination site for the Gateway® LR reaction LR Clonase™
   2223..2241    -  promoter       T7 promoter: promoter for bacteriophage T7 RNA polymerase
   2375..3184    +  CDS            KanR: aminoglycoside phosphotransferase; aph(3')-Ia; confers resistance to kanamycin in bacteria or G418 (Geneticin®) in eukaryotes
   3331..3919    +  rep_origin     ori: high-copy-number ColE1/pMB1/pBR322/pUC origin of replication
>Addgene plasmid #131980 | pDONR221_SLC25A24 | addgene full sequence | sequence record 260230 | Addgene NGS Result
CTTTCCTGCGTTATCCCCTGATTCTGTGGATAACCGTATTACCGCCTTTGAGTGAGCTGATACCGCTCGC
CGCAGCCGAACGACCGAGCGCAGCGAGTCAGTGAGCGAGGAAGCGGAAGAGCGCCCAATACGCAAACCGC
CTCTCCCCGCGCGTTGGCCGATTCATTAATGCAGCTGGCACGACAGGTTTCCCGACTGGAAAGCGGGCAG
TGAGCGCAACGCAATTAATACGCGTACCGCTAGCCAGGAAGAGTTTGTAGAAACGCAAAAAGGCCATCCG
TCAGGATGGCCTTCTGCTTAGTTTGATGCCTGGCAGTTTATGGCGGGCGTCCTGCCCGCCACCCTCCGGG
CCGTTGCTTCACAACGTTCAAATCCGCTCCCGGCGGATTTGTCCTACTCAGGAGAGCGTTCACCGACAAA
CAACAGATAAAACGAAAGGCCCAGTCTTCCGACTGAGCCTTTCGTTTTATTTGATGCCTGGCAGTTCCCT
ACTCTCGCGTTAACGCTAGCATGGATGTTTTCCCAGTCACGACGTTGTAAAACGACGGCCAGTCTTAAGC
TCGGGCCCCAAATAATGATTTTATTTTGACTGATAGTGACCTGTTCGTTGCAACACATTGATGAGCAATG
CTTTTTTATAATGCCAACTTTGTACAAAAAAGCAGGCTCCACCATGCTGCGGTGGCTGAGAGACTTCGTG
CTGCCTACCGCAGCATGCCAGGATGCCGAGCAGCCAACCAGATACGAGACACTGTTTCAGGCCCTGGACA
GGAACGGCGATGGAGTGGTGGACATCGGCGAGCTGCAGGAGGGCCTGAGGAATCTGGGAATCCCTCTGGG
ACAGGACGCAGAGGAGAAGATCTTCACCACAGGCGATGTGAACAAGGACGGCAAGCTGGATTTCGAGGAG
TTTATGAAGTATCTGAAGGATCACGAGAAGAAGATGAAGCTGGCCTTTAAGAGCCTGGACAAGAACAATG
ATGGCAAGATCGAGGCCTCTGAGATCGTGCAGAGCCTGCAGACCCTGGGCCTGACAATCAGCGAGCAGCA
GGCCGAGCTGATCCTGCAGTCCATCGACGTGGATGGCACCATGACAGTGGACTGGAACGAGTGGCGGGAT
TACTTCCTGTTTAATCCCGTGACCGACATCGAGGAGATCATCAGATTCTGGAAGCACTCCACAGGCATCG
ACATCGGCGATTCTCTGACCATCCCTGACGAGTTTACAGAGGATGAGAAGAAGAGCGGCCAGTGGTGGCG
GCAGCTGCTGGCAGGAGGAATCGCAGGAGCCGTGAGCCGGACCTCCACAGCCCCACTGGACAGACTGAAG
ATCATGATGCAGGTGCACGGCTCTAAGAGCGATAAGATGAATATCTTCGGCGGCTTTAGACAGATGGTGA
AGGAGGGAGGAATCAGGTCCCTGTGGAGGGGCAACGGCACCAATGTGATCAAGATCGCCCCAGAGACAGC
CGTGAAGTTCTGGGCCTACGAGCAGTATAAGAAGCTGCTGACCGAGGAGGGCCAGAAGATCGGCACATTC
GAGAGGTTTATCTCCGGATCTATGGCAGGAGCAACCGCACAGACCTTCATCTACCCCATGGAAGTGATGA
AGACCAGGCTGGCAGTGGGCAAGACAGGACAGTACTCCGGCATCTATGACTGTGCCAAGAAGATCCTGAA
GCACGAGGGCCTGGGCGCCTTCTACAAGGGCTATGTGCCCAACCTGCTGGGCATCATCCCTTATGCCGGC
ATCGATCTGGCCGTGTACGAGCTGCTGAAGTCTTATTGGCTGGACAACTTTGCCAAGGATAGCGTGAATC
CTGGCGTGATGGTGCTGCTGGGATGCGGCGCCCTGAGCTCCACCTGTGGACAGCTGGCATCTTACCCACT
GGCCCTGGTGAGGACAAGGATGCAGGCACAGGCAATGCTGGAGGGATCCCCTCAGCTGAATATGGTGGGC
CTGTTCCGGAGAATCATCTCTAAGGAGGGCATCCCAGGCCTGTATAGAGGCATCACCCCAAACTTTATGA
AGGTGCTGCCCGCCGTGGGCATCTCCTACGTGGTGTATGAGAATATGAAGCAGACCCTGGGCGTGACACA
GAAGGACCCAGCTTTCTTGTACAAAGTTGGCATTATAAGAAAGCATTGCTTATCAATTTGTTGCAACGAA
CAGGTCACTATCAGTCAAAATAAAATCATTATTTGCCATCCAGCTGATATCCCCTATAGTGAGTCGTATT
ACATGGTCATAGCTGTTTCCTGGCAGCTCTGGCCCGTGTCTCAAAATCTCTGATGTTACATTGCACAAGA
TAAAAATATATCATCATGAACAATAAAACTGTCTGCTTACATAAACAGTAATACAAGGGGTGTTATGAGC
CATATTCAACGGGAAACGTCGAGGCCGCGATTAAATTCCAACATGGATGCTGATTTATATGGGTATAAAT
GGGCTCGCGATAATGTCGGGCAATCAGGTGCGACAATCTATCGCTTGTATGGGAAGCCCGATGCGCCAGA
GTTGTTTCTGAAACATGGCAAAGGTAGCGTTGCCAATGATGTTACAGATGAGATGGTCAGACTAAACTGG
CTGACGGAATTTATGCCTCTTCCGACCATCAAGCATTTTATCCGTACTCCTGATGATGCATGGTTACTCA
CCACTGCGATCCCCGGAAAAACAGCATTCCAGGTATTAGAAGAATATCCTGATTCAGGTGAAAATATTGT
TGATGCGCTGGCAGTGTTCCTGCGCCGGTTGCATTCGATTCCTGTTTGTAATTGTCCTTTTAACAGCGAT
CGCGTATTTCGTCTCGCTCAGGCGCAATCACGAATGAATAACGGTTTGGTTGATGCGAGTGATTTTGATG
ACGAGCGTAATGGCTGGCCTGTTGAACAAGTCTGGAAAGAAATGCATAAACTTTTGCCATTCTCACCGGA
TTCAGTCGTCACTCATGGTGATTTCTCACTTGATAACCTTATTTTTGACGAGGGGAAATTAATAGGTTGT
ATTGATGTTGGACGAGTCGGAATCGCAGACCGATACCAGGATCTTGCCATCCTATGGAACTGCCTCGGTG
AGTTTTCTCCTTCATTACAGAAACGGCTTTTTCAAAAATATGGTATTGATAATCCTGATATGAATAAATT
GCAGTTTCATTTGATGCTCGATGAGTTTTTCTAATCAGAATTGGTTAATTGGTTGTAACACTGGCAGAGC
ATTACGCTGACTTGACGGGACGGCGCAAGCTCATGACCAAAATCCCTTAACGTGAGTTACGCGTCGTTCC
ACTGAGCGTCAGACCCCGTAGAAAAGATCAAAGGATCTTCTTGAGATCCTTTTTTTCTGCGCGTAATCTG
CTGCTTGCAAACAAAAAAACCACCGCTACCAGCGGTGGTTTGTTTGCCGGATCAAGAGCTACCAACTCTT
TTTCCGAAGGTAACTGGCTTCAGCAGAGCGCAGATACCAAATACTGTTCTTCTAGTGTAGCCGTAGTTAG
GCCACCACTTCAAGAACTCTGTAGCACCGCCTACATACCTCGCTCTGCTAATCCTGTTACCAGTGGCTGC
TGCCAGTGGCGATAAGTCGTGTCTTACCGGGTTGGACTCAAGACGATAGTTACCGGATAAGGCGCAGCGG
TCGGGCTGAACGGGGGGTTCGTGCACACAGCCCAGCTTGGAGCGAACGACCTACACCGAACTGAGATACC
TACAGCGTGAGCTATGAGAAAGCGCCACGCTTCCCGAAGGGAGAAAGGCGGACAGGTATCCGGTAAGCGG
CAGGGTCGGAACAGGAGAGCGCACGAGGGAGCTTCCAGGGGGAAACGCCTGGTATCTTTATAGTCCTGTC
GGGTTTCGCCACCTCTGACTTGAGCGTCGATTTTTGTGATGCTCGTCAGGGGGGCGGAGCCTATGGAAAA
ACGCCAGCAACGCGGCCTTTTTACGGTTCCTGGCCTTTTGCTGGCCTTTTGCTCACATGTT
