>Addgene plasmid #131980 | pDONR221_SLC25A24 | depositor partial sequence | sequence record 253360 | Codon-optimized ORF of SLC25A24
ATGCTGCGGTGGCTGAGAGACTTCGTGCTGCCTACCGCAGCATGCCAGGATGCCGAGCAGCCAACCAGAT
ACGAGACACTGTTTCAGGCCCTGGACAGGAACGGCGATGGAGTGGTGGACATCGGCGAGCTGCAGGAGGG
CCTGAGGAATCTGGGAATCCCTCTGGGACAGGACGCAGAGGAGAAGATCTTCACCACAGGCGATGTGAAC
AAGGACGGCAAGCTGGATTTCGAGGAGTTTATGAAGTATCTGAAGGATCACGAGAAGAAGATGAAGCTGG
CCTTTAAGAGCCTGGACAAGAACAATGATGGCAAGATCGAGGCCTCTGAGATCGTGCAGAGCCTGCAGAC
CCTGGGCCTGACAATCAGCGAGCAGCAGGCCGAGCTGATCCTGCAGTCCATCGACGTGGATGGCACCATG
ACAGTGGACTGGAACGAGTGGCGGGATTACTTCCTGTTTAATCCCGTGACCGACATCGAGGAGATCATCA
GATTCTGGAAGCACTCCACAGGCATCGACATCGGCGATTCTCTGACCATCCCTGACGAGTTTACAGAGGA
TGAGAAGAAGAGCGGCCAGTGGTGGCGGCAGCTGCTGGCAGGAGGAATCGCAGGAGCCGTGAGCCGGACC
TCCACAGCCCCACTGGACAGACTGAAGATCATGATGCAGGTGCACGGCTCTAAGAGCGATAAGATGAATA
TCTTCGGCGGCTTTAGACAGATGGTGAAGGAGGGAGGAATCAGGTCCCTGTGGAGGGGCAACGGCACCAA
TGTGATCAAGATCGCCCCAGAGACAGCCGTGAAGTTCTGGGCCTACGAGCAGTATAAGAAGCTGCTGACC
GAGGAGGGCCAGAAGATCGGCACATTCGAGAGGTTTATCTCCGGATCTATGGCAGGAGCAACCGCACAGA
CCTTCATCTACCCCATGGAAGTGATGAAGACCAGGCTGGCAGTGGGCAAGACAGGACAGTACTCCGGCAT
CTATGACTGTGCCAAGAAGATCCTGAAGCACGAGGGCCTGGGCGCCTTCTACAAGGGCTATGTGCCCAAC
CTGCTGGGCATCATCCCTTATGCCGGCATCGATCTGGCCGTGTACGAGCTGCTGAAGTCTTATTGGCTGG
ACAACTTTGCCAAGGATAGCGTGAATCCTGGCGTGATGGTGCTGCTGGGATGCGGCGCCCTGAGCTCCAC
CTGTGGACAGCTGGCATCTTACCCACTGGCCCTGGTGAGGACAAGGATGCAGGCACAGGCAATGCTGGAG
GGATCCCCTCAGCTGAATATGGTGGGCCTGTTCCGGAGAATCATCTCTAAGGAGGGCATCCCAGGCCTGT
ATAGAGGCATCACCCCAAACTTTATGAAGGTGCTGCCCGCCGTGGGCATCTCCTACGTGGTGTATGAGAA
TATGAAGCAGACCCTGGGCGTGACACAGAAG
